>Addgene plasmid #187208 | pSLS.419 | addgene full sequence | sequence record 367487 | Addgene NGS Result
GGGGAATTGTGAGCGGATAACAATTCCCCATTTAACTATGATAAGATTCCGTGCGTAAGATGACAATGCT
CTTTAGCGTTTTATGGATTTACCACCTGATTGGTCAAATCTAGTTGGGCGTTGCGCCAAACTCTAATTTA
TTGATTACATTTACAGTTGCGGAACAAACTTTTTGAGCCGCAATCCAGTAGGTTGCGGATCAAAAAGTTT
GTTCCGCGGCTTCAAGTAAAGAGCCTGGACCTAGGGATGGACAGGGAACTTAAAGCTCCTTGTTCATCTC
TTGGTACTAGTTATTGACTGGTAAACGGAACAAGCTGGTACATCACCATCATCACCACAGCCAGGATCCG
AATTCGAGCTCGGCGCGCCTGCAGGTCGACAAGCTTGCGGCCGCATAATGCTTAAGTCGAACAGAAAGTA
ATCGTATTGTACACGGCCGCATAATCGAAATTAATACGACTCACTATAGGGGAATTGTGAGCGGATAACA
ATTCCCCATCTTAGTATATTAGTTAAGTATAAGAAGGAGATATACAATGACCTGGCTTCCCCTTAATCCC
ATTCCACTCAAAGATCGCGTCTCCATGATCTTTCTGCAATATGGGCAGATCGATGTAATAGATGGCGCGT
TTGTACTTATCGACAAGACAGGGATCCGCACTCATATTCCTGTTGGCTCGGTTGCCTGCATCATGCTGGA
ACCTGGTACACGGGTTTCGCATGCAGCTGTACGCCTGGCTGCGCAAGTTGGAACATTGTTGGTATGGGTG
GGGGAAGCGGGCGTTCGTGTTTATGCTTCTGGTCAGCCTGGAGGTGCGCGTTCAGATAAGCTGCTCTATC
AGGCAAAACTTGCTCTGGATGAAGATTTGCGTCTGAAGGTCGTACGTAAAATGTTTGAACTTCGGTTTGG
AGAACCTGCGCCTGCCCGGCGCTCCGTAGAGCAACTCAGAGGTATAGAAGGCAGTCGCGTGCGGGCAACC
TACGCACTTCTGGCGAAGCAATACGGCGTGACATGGAATGGACGTCGCTACGATCCGAAAGACTGGGAAA
AGGGCGATACGATCAACCAATGCATTAGCGCTGCAACTTCCTGTTTATACGGCGTAACTGAAGCGGCGAT
ACTTGCAGCTGGTTATGCACCAGCTATTGGGTTTGTGCATACAGGAAAGCCTCTTTCCTTTGTTTACGAT
ATTGCAGACATCATTAAATTTGACACTGTTGTACCGAAAGCTTTTGAGATAGCGCGTCGTAACCCTGGTG
AGCCGGACCGGGAAGTCCGTTTGGCGTGCAGGGATATTTTTCGCAGTAGTAAAACATTAGCCAAATTGAT
TCCGCTTATAGAGGACGTGCTTGCCGCTGGAGAAATACAACCGCCGGCCCCACCTGAAGATGCACAGCCT
GTTGCCATTCCGCTTCCTGTTTCACTGGGAGATGCAGGCCATCGGAGTAGCTGAA
[282 nt withheld, positions 1456-1737]
TGAGCGGCCGCACTCGAGTCTGGTAAAGAAACCGCTGCTGCGAAATTTGAACGCCAGCACATTATGGCAG
ATCTCAATTGGATATCGGCCGGCCACGCGATCGCTGACGTCGGTACCCTCGAGTCTGGTAAAGAAACCGC
TGCTGCGAAATTTGAACGCCAGCACATGGACTCGTCTACTAGCGCAGCTTAATTAACCTAGGCTGCTGCC
ACCGCTGAGCAATAACTAGCATAACCCCTTGGGGCCTCTAAACGGGTCTTGAGGGGTTTTTTGCTGAAAC
CTCAGGCATTTGAGAAGCACACGGTCACACTGCTTCCGGTAGTCAATAAACCGGTAAACCAGCAATAGAC
ATAAGCGGCTATTTAACGACCCTGCCCTGAACCGACGACAAGCTGACGACCGGGTCTCCGCAAGTGGCAC
TTTTCGGGGAAATGTGCGCGGAACCCCTATTTGTTTATTTTTCTAAATACATTCAAATATGTATCCGCTC
ATGAATTAATTCTTAGAAAAACTCATCGAGCATCAAATGAAACTGCAATTTATTCATATCAGGATTATCA
ATACCATATTTTTGAAAAAGCCGTTTCTGTAATGAAGGAGAAAACTCACCGAGGCAGTTCCATAGGATGG
CAAGATCCTGGTATCGGTCTGCGATTCCGACTCGTCCAACATCAATACAACCTATTAATTTCCCCTCGTC
AAAAATAAGGTTATCAAGTGAGAAATCACCATGAGTGACGACTGAATCCGGTGAGAATGGCAAAAGTTTA
TGCATTTCTTTCCAGACTTGTTCAACAGGCCAGCCATTACGCTCGTCATCAAAATCACTCGCATCAACCA
AACCGTTATTCATTCGTGATTGCGCCTGAGCGAGACGAAATACGCGGTCGCTGTTAAAAGGACAATTACA
AACAGGAATCGAATGCAACCGGCGCAGGAACACTGCCAGCGCATCAACAATATTTTCACCTGAATCAGGA
TATTCTTCTAATACCTGGAATGCTGTTTTCCCGGGGATCGCAGTGGTGAGTAACCATGCATCATCAGGAG
TACGGATAAAATGCTTGATGGTCGGAAGAGGCATAAATTCCGTCAGCCAGTTTAGTCTGACCATCTCATC
TGTAACATCATTGGCAACGCTACCTTTGCCATGTTTCAGAAACAACTCTGGCGCATCGGGCTTCCCATAC
AATCGATAGATTGTCGCACCTGATTGCCCGACATTATCGCGAGCCCATTTATACCCATATAAATCAGCAT
CCATGTTGGAATTTAATCGCGGCCTAGAGCAAGACGTTTCCCGTTGAATATGGCTCATACTCTTCCTTTT
TCAATATTATTGAAGCATTTATCAGGGTTATTGTCTCATGAGCGGATACATATTTGAATGTATTTAGAAA
AATAAACAAATAGGCATGCAGCGCTCTTCCGCTTCCTCGCTCACTGACTCGCTACGCTCGGTCGTTCGAC
TGCGGCGAGCGGTGTCAGCTCACTCAAAAGCGGTAATACGGTTATCCACAGAATCAGGGGATAAAGCCGG
AAAGAACATGTGAGCAAAAAGCAAAGCACCGGAAGAAGCCAACGCCGCAGGCGTTTTTCCATAGGCTCCG
CCCCCCTGACGAGCATCACAAAAATCGACGCTCAAGCCAGAGGTGGCGAAACCCGACAGGACTATAAAGA
TACCAGGCGTTTCCCCCTGGAAGCTCCCTCGTGCGCTCTCCTGTTCCGACCCTGCCGCTTACCGGATACA
TGTCCGCCTTTCTCCCTTCGGGAAGCGTGGCGCTTTCTCATAGCTCACGCTGTTGGTATCTCAGTTCGGT
GTAGGTCGTTCGCTCCAAGCTGGGCTGTGTGCACGAACCCCCCGTTCAGCCCGACCGCTGCGCCTTATCC
GGTAACTATCGTCTTGAGTCCAACCCGGTAAGACACGACTTATCGCCACTGGCAGCAGCCATTGGTAACT
GATTTAGAGGACTTTGTCTTGAAGTTATGCACCTGTTAAGGCTAAACTGAAAGAACAGATTTTGGTGAGT
GCGGTCCTCCAACCCACTTACCTTGGTTCAAAGAGTTGGTAGCTCAGCGAACCTTGAGAAAACCACCGTT
GGTAGCGGTGGTTTTTCTTTATTTATGAGATGATGAATCAATCGGTCTATCAAGTCAACGAACAGCTATT
CCGTTACTCTAGATTTCAGTGCAATTTATCTCTTCAAATGTAGCACCTGAAGTCAGCCCCATACGATATA
AGTTGTAATTCTCATGTTAGTCATGCCCCGCGCCCACCGGAAGGAGCTGACTGGGTTGAAGGCTCTCAAG
GGCATCGGTCGAGATCCCGGTGCCTAATGAGTGAGCTAACTTACATTAATTGCGTTGCGCTCACTGCCCG
CTTTCCAGTCGGGAAACCTGTCGTGCCAGCTGCATTAATGAATCGGCCAACGCGCGGGGAGAGGCGGTTT
GCGTATTGGGCGCCAGGGTGGTTTTTCTTTTCACCAGTGAGACGGGCAACAGCTGATTGCCCTTCACCGC
CTGGCCCTGAGAGAGTTGCAGCAAGCGGTCCACGCTGGTTTGCCCCAGCAGGCGAAAATCCTGTTTGATG
GTGGTTAACGGCGGGATATAACATGAGCTGTCTTCGGTATCGTCGTATCCCACTACCGAGATGTCCGCAC
CAACGCGCAGCCCGGACTCGGTAATGGCGCGCATTGCGCCCAGCGCCATCTGATCGTTGGCAACCAGCAT
CGCAGTGGGAACGATGCCCTCATTCAGCATTTGCATGGTTTGTTGAAAACCGGACATGGCACTCCAGTCG
CCTTCCCGTTCCGCTATCGGCTGAATTTGATTGCGAGTGAGATATTTATGCCAGCCAGCCAGACGCAGAC
GCGCCGAGACAGAACTTAATGGGCCCGCTAACAGCGCGATTTGCTGGTGACCCAATGCGACCAGATGCTC
CACGCCCAGTCGCGTACCGTCTTCATGGGAGAAAATAATACTGTTGATGGGTGTCTGGTCAGAGACATCA
AGAAATAACGCCGGAACATTAGTGCAGGCAGCTTCCACAGCAATGGCATCCTGGTCATCCAGCGGATAGT
TAATGATCAGCCCACTGACGCGTTGCGCGAGAAGATTGTGCACCACCGCTTTACAGGCTTCGACGCCGCT
TCGTTCTACCATCGACACCACCACGCTGGCACCCAGTTGATCGGCGCGAGATTTAATCGCCGCGACAATT
TGCGACGGCGCGTGCAGGGCCAGACTGGAGGTGGCAACGCCAATCAGCAACGACTGTTTGCCCGCCAGTT
GTTGTGCCACGCGGTTGGGAATGTAATTCAGCTCCGCCATCGCCGCTTCCACTTTTTCCCGCGTTTTCGC
AGAAACGTGGCTGGCCTGGTTCACCACGCGGGAAACGGTCTGATAAGAGACACCGGCATACTCTGCGACA
TCGTATAACGTTACTGGTTTCACATTCACCACCCTGAATTGACTCTCTTCCGGGCGCTATCATGCCATAC
CGCGAAAGGTTTTGCGCCATTCGATGGTGTCCGGGATCTCGACGCTCTCCCTTATGCGACTCCTGCATTA
GGAAATTAATACGACTCACTATA
Features (pLannotate 1.2.2; 19 found; start..end, strand, type, name):
      3..27      +  protein_bind   lac operator: The lac repressor binds to the lac operator to inhibit transcription in E. coli. This inhibition can be relieved by adding lactose or isopropyl-β-D-thiogalactopyranoside (IPTG). lac repressor encoded by lacI
     67..148     +  ncRNA          msr: Accession: RF00170 - Retron msr RNA
    452..470     +  promoter       T7 promoter: promoter for bacteriophage T7 RNA polymerase
    471..495     +  protein_bind   lac operator: The lac repressor binds to the lac operator to inhibit transcription in E. coli. This inhibition can be relieved by adding lactose or isopropyl-β-D-thiogalactopyranoside (IPTG). lac repressor encoded by lacI
    537..1451    +  CDS            ygbT: CAS1_ECOLI - Also known as cas1. Experimental evidence at protein level: Swiss-Prot protein existence level 1. CRISPR (clustered regularly interspaced short palindromic repeat), is an adaptive immune system that provides protection against mobile genetic elements (viruses, transposable elements and conjugative plasmids) (PubMed:21255106, PubMed:24920831, PubMed:24793649). CRISPR clusters contain sequences complementary to antecedent mobile elements and target invading nucleic acids. CRISPR clusters are transcribed and processed into CRISPR RNA (crRNA). The Cas1-Cas2 complex is involved in CRIS
   1456..1737    +  CDS            ygbF (sequence withheld): CAS2_ECOLI - Also known as cas2. Experimental evidence at protein level: Swiss-Prot protein existence level 1. CRISPR (clustered regularly interspaced short palindromic repeat), is an adaptive immune system that provides protection against mobile genetic elements (viruses, transposable elements and conjugative plasmids) (PubMed:21255106, PubMed:24920831, PubMed:24793649). CRISPR clusters contain sequences complementary to antecedent mobile elements and target invading nucleic acids. CRISPR clusters are transcribed and processed into CRISPR RNA (crRNA). The Cas1-Cas2 complex is involved in CRIS
   1867..1908    +  CDS            S-Tag (fragment): affinity and epitope tag derived from pancreatic ribonuclease A
   1938..1955    +  CDS            SET1 (fragment): solubility-enhancement tag derived from T7 phage gene 10B
   1963..2010    +  terminator     T7 terminator: transcription terminator for bacteriophage T7 RNA polymerase
   2174..2231    +  promoter       AmpR promoter (fragment): bla
   2240..3055    -  CDS            KanR: aminoglycoside phosphotransferase; aph(3')-Ia; confers resistance to kanamycin in bacteria or G418 (Geneticin®) in eukaryotes
   3056..3147    -  promoter       AmpR promoter: bla
   3163..3912    -  rep_origin     RSF ori: Plasmids containing the RSF 1030 origin of replication can be propagated in E. coli cells that contain additional plasmids with compatible origins.
   3995..4059    -  CDS            TcR (fragment): tetracycline efflux protein; tet; confers resistance to tetracycline
   4074..4095    -  protein_bind   CAP binding site: CAP binding activates transcription in the presence of cAMP. E. coli catabolite activator protein
   4108..5190    -  CDS            lacI: lac repressor; lacI; The lac repressor binds to the lac operator to inhibit transcription in E. coli. This inhibition can be relieved by adding lactose or isopropyl-β-D-thiogalactopyranoside (IPTG).
   5191..5268    -  promoter       lacI promoter: lacI
   5276..5311    -  CDS            TcR (fragment): tetracycline efflux protein; tet; confers resistance to tetracycline
   5314..2       +  promoter       T7 promoter (across the origin): promoter for bacteriophage T7 RNA polymerase
