[The description below was written by a language model from this plasmid's Addgene catalogue record and pLannotate feature annotations shown in this document.]
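Description:
pSLS.419 is a bacterial expression plasmid built on the pRSFDuet-1 backbone, a dual-cassette T7 vector for co-expressing two products in E. coli. It replicates from the RSF1030 origin, which is compatible with plasmids carrying other common origins and so allows it to be combined with additional constructs in the same cell. Selection is by kanamycin through an aminoglycoside phosphotransferase gene. The backbone also carries lacI under its own promoter, supplying the repressor that holds both expression cassettes off until IPTG is added. Because both cassettes depend on T7 promoters, expression requires a host that provides T7 RNA polymerase.

The first T7 promoter/lac operator unit, which spans the numbering origin of the 5,330 bp sequence, drives the wild-type non-coding RNA of E. coli retron Eco4 (also called Ec83); the annotation picks up the msr portion of this transcript. A retron ncRNA serves as the template and primer that a retron reverse transcriptase converts into multicopy single-stranded DNA. No reverse transcriptase gene is annotated or listed here, so it is presumably provided from elsewhere. The second T7/lac unit drives E. coli cas1 (ygbT) and cas2 (ygbF) as adjacent reading frames, followed by residual S-tag sequence from the Duet cloning site and the T7 terminator. Cas1 and Cas2 form the CRISPR adaptation complex that integrates short DNA fragments as new spacers into a CRISPR array. The short TcR, SET1 and extra AmpR promoter fragments are likely minor backbone annotation matches.

According to the associated publication title, the plasmid belongs to a synthetic-biology system in which retron-derived DNA barcodes are captured into CRISPR arrays to record the order of gene expression events, with this construct supplying an unmodified Eco4 ncRNA.
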