Addgene plasmid #187208: pSLS.419
Purpose: Expresses wild-type retron Eco4 ncRNA, and Cas1 + Cas2
Depositing lab: Seth Shipman. Depositing organization: J. David Gladstone Institutes. Publication: Recording gene expression order in DNA by CRISPR addition of retron barcodes. Bhattarai-Kline S, Lear SK, Fishman CB, Lopez SC, Lockshin ER, Schubert MG, Nivala J, Church GM, Shipman SL. Nature. 2022 Aug;608(7921):217-225. doi: 10.1038/s41586-022-04994-6. Epub 2022 Jul 27. PubMed 35896746.
Backbone
  Vector backbone: pRSFDuet-1
  Backbone manufacturer: Novagen
  Backbone size w/o insert (bp): 3829
  Total vector size (bp): 5330
  Vector type: Bacterial Expression, Synthetic Biology
Growth in bacteria
  Bacterial resistance: Kanamycin, 50 μg/mL
  Growth temperature: 37°C
  Growth strain: DH5alpha
  Copy number: Unknown
Gene/Insert 1
  Gene/Insert name: Retron Eco4 ncRNA (alt name: Retron Ec83 ncRNA)
  Species: E. coli
  Insert size (bp): 250
  Promoter: T7/Lac
  Cloning method: Unknown
  Sequencing primers: 5′ CACGCGGTTGGGAATGTAAT; 3′ TATGCGGCCGTGTACAATAC
Gene/Insert 2
  Gene/Insert name: Cas1 + Cas2 (alt name: Cas1+2)
  Species: E. coli
  Insert size (bp): 1204
  Promoter: T7/Lac
  Cloning method: Gibson Cloning
  Sequencing primers: 5′ ATCATCACCACAGCCAGGAT; 3′ ATGTGCTGGCGTTCAAATTTCGCAGC
Terms and licenses: Academic/Nonprofit Terms; Industry Terms: Not Available to Industry
Depositor comments: Please visit https://doi.org/10.1101/2021.08.11.455990 for bioRxiv preprint.
How to cite: pSLS.419 was a gift from Seth Shipman (Addgene plasmid # 187208 ; http://n2t.net/addgene:187208 ; RRID:Addgene_187208)
